>Addgene plasmid #234516 | pAAV-cytoFLARE1.0/1.1-TF | addgene full sequence | sequence record 470391 | Addgene NGS Result
CCTGCAGGCAGCTGCGCGCTCGCTCGCTCACTGAGGCCGCCCGGGCGTCGGGCGACCTTTGGTCGCCCGG
CCTCAGTGAGCGAGCGAGCGCGCAGAGAGGGAGTGGCCAACTCCATCACTAGGGGTTCCTGCGGCCGCAC
GCGTTGTACAGTGTCTAGACTGCAGAGGGCCCTGCGTATGAGTGCAAGTGGGTTTTAGGACCAGGATGAG
GCGGGGTGGGGGTGCCTACCTGACGACCGACCCCGACCCACTGGACAAGCACCCAACCCCCATTCCCCAA
ATTGCGCATCCCCTATCAGAGAGGGGGAGGGGAAACAGGATGCGGCGAGGCGCGTGCGCACTGCCAGCTT
CAGCACCGCGGACAGTGCCTTCGCCCCCGCCTGGCGGCGCGCGCCACCGCCGCCTCAGCACTGAAGGCGC
GCTGACGTCACTCGCCGGTCCCCCGCAAACTCCCCTTCCCGGCCACCTTGGTCGCGTCCGCGCCGCCGCC
GGCCCAGCCGGACCGCACCACGCGAGGCGCGAGATAGGGGGGCACGGGCGCGACCATCTGCGCTGCGGCG
CCGGCGACTCAGCGCTGCCTCAGTCTGCGGTGGGCAGCGGAGGAGTCGTGTCGTGCCTGAGAGCGCAGTC
GAGAAGGATCCGCCACCATGCCATCTGCTGGAGACATGAGAGCTGCCAACCTTTGGCCAAGCCCGCTCAT
GATCAAACGCTCTAAGAAGAACAGCCTGGCCTTGTCCCTGACGGCCGACCAGATGGTCAGTGCCTTGTTG
GATGCTGAGCCCCCCATACTCTATTCCGAGTATGATCCTACCAGACCCTTCAGTGAAGCTTCGATGATGG
GCTTACTGACCAACCTGGCAGACAGGGAGCTGGTTCACATGATCAACTGGGCGAAGAGGGTGCCAGGCTT
TGTGGATTTGACCCTCCATGATCAGGTCCACCTTCTAGAATGTGCCTGGCTAGAGATCCTGATGATTGGT
CTCGTCTGGCGCTCCATGGAGCACCCAGTGAAGCTACTGTTTGCTCCTAACTTGCTCTTGGACAGGAACC
AGGGAAAATGTGTAGAGGGCATGGTGGAGATCTTCGACATGCTGCTGGCTACATCATCTCGGTTCCGCAT
GATGAATCTGCAGGGAGAGGAGTTTGTGTGCCTCAAATCTATTATTTTGCTTAATTCTGGAGTGTACACA
TTTCTGTCCAGCACCCTGAAGTCTCTGGAAGAGAAGGACCATATCCACCGAGTCCTGGACAAGATCACAG
ACACTTTGATCCACCTGATGGCCAAGGCAGGCCTGACCCTGCAGCAGCAGCACCAGCGGCTGGCCCAGCT
CCTCCTCATCCTCTCCCACATCAGGCACATGAGTAACAAAGGCATGGAGCATCTGTACAGCATGAAGTGC
AAGAACGTGGTGCCCCTCTATGACCTGCTGCTGGAGGCGGCGGACGCCCACCGCCTACATGCGCCCACTA
GCCGTGGAGGGGCATCCGTGGAGGAGACGGACCAAAGCCACTTGGCCACTGCGGGCTCTACTTCATCGCA
TTCCTTGCAAAAGTATTACATCACGGGGGAGGCAGAGGGTTTCCCTGCCACAGCTGCTAGCTTCAACGCT
CGCAGGAAGCTGAAGGGTGCTATCCTGTTCACCATGCTCGCCACAAGAAACTTCAGCGGCAGCTTTAATG
CGCGGCGCAAGCTAAAGGGAGCCATACTTTTCACAATGTTGGCTACCAGAAATTTTTCGGAGCTGGCCGA
GAAGCTGGCCGGCCTGGACATCAACGGTGGAACTAGTGAGTTTCGGGCAACCACACTGGAACGGATCGAG
AAAAGCTTCGTGATTACTGATCCGAGACTGCCTGACAACCCAGTGATTTTTGTGAGCGATTCCTTCCTGC
AGCTGACAGAATATTCTCGGGAAGAGATCCTGGGGCGCAATTGCCGTTTTCTGCAGGGACCCGAGACAGA
CCGTGCCACTGTTCGGAAAATCAGAGATGCTATTGACAACCAGACTGAAGTGACCGTTCAGCTGATCAAT
TATACCAAGAGCGGCAAGAAGTTCTGGAACGTGTTCCACCTGCAGCCGATGCGCGATTATAAGGGCGACG
TCCAGTACTTCATTGGCGTGCAGCTGGATGGCACCGAACGTCTTCATGGCGCCGCTGAGCGTGAGGCGGT
CTGCCTGGTCAAAAAGACAGCCTTTCAGATTGCTGAGAACCTGTACTTCCAGATGGGCGGAGGATCCGAC
TACAAGGATGACGACGATAAGATGTCTAGATTAGATAAAAGTAAAGTGATTAACAGCGCATTAGAGCTGC
TTAATGAGGTCGGAATCGAAGGTTTAACAACCCGTAAACTCGCCCAGAAGCTAGGTGTAGAGCAGCCTAC
ATTGTATTGGCATGTAAAAAATAAGCGGGCTTTGCTCGACGCCTTAGCCATTGAGATGTTAGATAGGCAC
CATACTCACTTTTGCCCTTTAGAAGGGGAAAGCTGGCAAGATTTTTTACGTAATAACGCTAAAAGTTTTA
GATGTGCTTTACTAAGTCATCGCGATGGAGCAAAAGTACATTTAGGTACACGGCCTACAGAAAAACAGTA
TGAAACTCTCGAAAATCAATTAGCCTTTTTATGCCAACAAGGTTTTTCACTAGAGAATGCATTATATGCA
CTCAGCGCTGTGGGGCATTTTACTTTAGGTTGCGTATTGGAAGATCAAGAGCATCAAGTCGCTAAAGAAG
AAAGGGAAACACCTACTACTGATAGTATGCCGCCATTATTACGACAAGCTATCGAATTATTTGATCACCA
AGGTGCAGAGCCAGCCTTCTTATTCGGCCTTGAATTGATCATATGCGGATTAGAAAAACAACTTAAATGT
GAAAGTGGGTCCGCGTACAGCCGCGCGCGTACGAAAAACAATTACGGGTCTACCATCGAGGGCCTGCTCG
ATCTCCCGGACGACGACGCCCCCGAAGAGGCGGGGCTGGCGGCTCCGCGCCTGTCCTTTCTCCCCGCGGG
ACACACGCGCAGACTGTCGACGGCCCCCCCGACCGATGTCAGCCTGGGGGACGAGCTCCACTTAGACGGC
GAGGACGTGGCGATGGCGCATGCCGACGCGCTAGACGATTTCGATCTGGACATGTTGGGGGACGGGGATT
CCCCGGGTCCGGGATTTACCCCCCACGACTCCGCCCCCTACGGCGCTCTGGATATGGCCGACTTCGAGTT
TGAGCAGATGTTTACCGATGCCCTTGGAATTGACGAGTACGGTGGGTAATAGGAATTCGATATCAAGCTT
ATCGATAATCAACCTCTGGATTACAAAATTTGTGAAAGATTGACTGGTATTCTTAACTATGTTGCTCCTT
TTACGCTATGTGGATACGCTGCTTTAATGCCTTTGTATCATGCTATTGCTTCCCGTATGGCTTTCATTTT
CTCCTCCTTGTATAAATCCTGGTTGCTGTCTCTTTATGAGGAGTTGTGGCCCGTTGTCAGGCAACGTGGC
GTGGTGTGCACTGTGTTTGCTGACGCAACCCCCACTGGTTGGGGCATTGCCACCACCTGTCAGCTCCTTT
CCGGGACTTTCGCTTTCCCCCTCCCTATTGCCACGGCGGAACTCATCGCCGCCTGCCTTGCCCGCTGCTG
GACAGGGGCTCGGCTGTTGGGCACTGACAATTCCGTGGTGTTGTCGGGGAAATCATCGTCCTTTCCTTGG
CTGCTCGCCTATGTTGCCACCTGGATTCTGCGCGGGACGTCCTTCTGCTACGTCCCTTCGGCCCTCAATC
CAGCGGACCTTCCTTCCCGCGGCCTGCTGCCGGCTCTGCGGCCTCTTCCGCGTCTTCGCCTTCGCCCTCA
GACGAGTCGGATCTCCCTTTGGGCCGCCTCCCCGCATCGATACCGAGCGCTGCTCGAGCTAGAGCTCGCT
GATCAGCCTCGACTGTGCCTTCTAGTTGCCAGCCATCTGTTGTTTGCCCCTCCCCCGTGCCTTCCTTGAC
CCTGGAAGGTGCCACTCCCACTGTCCTTTCCTAATAAAATGAGGAAATTGCATCGCATTGTCTGAGTAGG
TGTCATTCTATTCTGGGGGGTGGGGTGGGGCAGGACAGCAAGGGGGAGGATTGGGAAGACAATAGCAGGC
ATGCTGGGGAGGTAACCACGTGCGGACCGAGCGGCCGCAGGAACCCCTAGTGATGGAGTTGGCCACTCCC
TCTCTGCGCGCTCGCTCGCTCACTGAGGCCGGGCGACCAAAGGTCGCCCGACGCCCGGGCTTTGCCCGGG
CGGCCTCAGTGAGCGAGCGAGCGCGCAGCTGCCTGCAGGGGCGCCTGATGCGGTATTTTCTCCTTACGCA
TCTGTGCGGTATTTCACACCGCATA
[95 nt withheld, positions 4366-4460]
T
[46 nt withheld, positions 4462-4507]
C
[141 nt withheld, positions 4509-4649]
CCTTTGACGTTGGAGTCCACGTTCTTT
[37 nt withheld, positions 4677-4713]
ACTCTATCTCGGGCTATTCTTTTGATTTATAAGGGATTTTGCCGATTTCGGTCTATTGGTTAAAAAATGA
GCTGATTTAACAAAAATTTAACGCGAATTTTAACAAAATATTAACGTTTACAATTTTATGGTGCACTCTC
AGTACAATCTGCTCTGATGCCGCATAGTTAAGCCAGCCCCGACACCCGCCAACACCCGCTGACGCGCCCT
GACGGGCTTGTCTGCTCCCGGCATCCGCTTACAGACAAGCTGTGACCGTCTCCGGGAGCTGCATGTGTCA
GAGGTTTTCACCGTCATCACCGAAACGCGCGAGACGAAAGGGCCTCGTGATACGCCTATTTTTATAGGTT
AATGTCATGATAATAATGGTTTCTTAGACGTCAGGTGGCACTTTTCGGGGAAATGTGCGCGGAACCCCTA
TTTGTTTATTTTTCTAAATACATTCAAATATGTATCCGCTCATGAGACAATAACCCTGATAAATGCTTCA
ATAATATTGAAAAAGGAAGAGTATGAGTATTCAACATTTCCGTGTCGCCCTTATTCCCTTTTTTGCGGCA
TTTTGCCTTCCTGTTTTTGCTCACCCAGAAACGCTGGTGAAAGTAAAAGATGCTGAAGATCAGTTGGGTG
CACGAGTGGGTTACATCGAACTGGATCTCAACAGCGGTAAGATCCTTGAGAGTTTTCGCCCCGAAGAACG
TTTTCCAATGATGAGCACTTTTAAAGTTCTGCTATGTGGCGCGGTATTATCCCGTATTGACGCCGGGCAA
GAGCAACTCGGTCGCCGCATACACTATTCTCAGAATGACTTGGTTGAGTACTCACCAGTCACAGAAAAGC
ATCTTACGGATGGCATGACAGTAAGAGAATTATGCAGTGCTGCCATAACCATGAGTGATAACACTGCGGC
CAACTTACTTCTGACAACGATCGGAGGACCGAAGGAGCTAACCGCTTTTTTGCACAACATGGGGGATCAT
GTAACTCGCCTTGATCGTTGGGAACCGGAGCTGAATGAAGCCATACCAAACGACGAGCGTGACACCACGA
TGCCTGTAGCAATGGCAACAACGTTGCGCAAACTATTAACTGGCGAACTACTTACTCTAGCTTCCCGGCA
ACAATTAATAGACTGGATGGAGGCGGATAAAGTTGCAGGACCACTTCTGCGCTCGGCCCTTCCGGCTGGC
TGGTTTATTGCTGATAAATCTGGAGCCGGTGAGCGTGGAAGCCGCGGTATCATTGCAGCACTGGGGCCAG
ATGGTAAGCCCTCCCGTATCGTAGTTATCTACACGACGGGGAGTCAGGCAACTATGGATGAACGAAATAG
ACAGATCGCTGAGATAGGTGCCTCACTGATTAAGCATTGGTAACTGTCAGACCAAGTTTACTCATATATA
CTTTAGATTGATTTAAAACTTCATTTTTAATTTAAAAGGATCTAGGTGAAGATCCTTTTTGATAATCTCA
TGACCAAAATCCCTTAACGTGAGTTTTCGTTCCACTGAGCGTCAGACCCCGTAGAAAAGATCAAAGGATC
TTCTTGAGATCCTTTTTTTCTGCGCGTAATCTGCTGCTTGCAAACAAAAAAACCACCGCTACCAGCGGTG
GTTTGTTTGCCGGATCAAGAGCTACCAACTCTTTTTCCGAAGGTAACTGGCTTCAGCAGAGCGCAGATAC
CAAATACTGTTCTTCTAGTGTAGCCGTAGTTAGGCCACCACTTCAAGAACTCTGTAGCACCGCCTACATA
CCTCGCTCTGCTAATCCTGTTACCAGTGGCTGCTGCCAGTGGCGATAAGTCGTGTCTTACCGGGTTGGAC
TCAAGACGATAGTTACCGGATAAGGCGCAGCGGTCGGGCTGAACGGGGGGTTCGTGCACACAGCCCAGCT
TGGAGCGAACGACCTACACCGAACTGAGATACCTACAGCGTGAGCTATGAGAAAGCGCCACGCTTCCCGA
AGGGAGAAAGGCGGACAGGTATCCGGTAAGCGGCAGGGTCGGAACAGGAGAGCGCACGAGGGAGCTTCCA
GGGGGAAACGCCTGGTATCTTTATAGTCCTGTCGGGTTTCGCCACCTCTGACTTGAGCGTCGATTTTTGT
GATGCTCGTCAGGGGGGCGGAGCCTATGGAAAAACGCCAGCAACGCGGCCTTTTTACGGTTCCTGGCCTT
TTGCTGGCCTTTTGCTCACATGT
Features (pLannotate 1.2.2; 20 found; start..end, strand, type, name):
     12..39      +  repeat_region  AAV2 ITR (fragment): inverted terminal repeat of adeno-associated virus serotype 2 inverted
     68..95      +  repeat_region  AAV2 ITR (fragment): inverted terminal repeat of adeno-associated virus serotype 2 inverted
    181..628     +  promoter       hSyn promoter: human synapsin I promoter; confers neuron-specific expression (Kügler et al., 2003)
    657..1592    +  CDS            ERT2: mutated ligand-binding domain of the human estrogen receptor (Feil et al., 1997)
   1602..1670    +  CDS            CAMK2A (fragment): KCC2A_HUMAN - Also known as CAMKA, KIAA0968. Experimental evidence at protein level: Swiss-Prot protein existence level 1. Calcium/calmodulin-dependent protein kinase that functions autonomously after Ca(2+)/calmodulin-binding and autophosphorylation, and is involved in synaptic plasticity, neurotransmitter release and long-term potentiation. Member of the NMDAR signaling complex in excitatory synapses, it regulates NMDAR-dependent potentiation of the AMPAR and therefore excitatory synaptic transmission (By similarity). Regulates dendritic spine development (PubMed:28130356). Also regulates th
   1815..2132    +  CDS            miniSOG: miniSOG is a basic (constitutively fluorescent) cyan fluorescent protein published in 2011, derived from Arabidopsis thaliana. It requires the cofactor flavin for fluorescence.
   2241..2263    +  CDS            3xFLAG (fragment): three tandem FLAG® epitope tags
   2262..2882    +  CDS            tetR: TETR2_ECOLX - Experimental evidence at protein level: Swiss-Prot protein existence level 1. TetR is the repressor of the tetracycline resistance element; its N-terminal region forms a helix-turn-helix structure and binds DNA. Binding of tetracycline to TetR reduces the repressor affinity for the tetracycline resistance gene (tetA) promoter operator sites. From Escherichia coli.
   3033..3266    +  CDS            VP16 AD: transcriptional activation domain of herpes simplex virus protein VP16 (Triezenberg et al., 1988; Cousens et al., 1989); UL48
   3271..3297    +  misc_feature   MCS (fragment): pBluescript multiple cloning site
   3297..3885    +  misc_feature   WPRE: woodchuck hepatitis virus posttranscriptional regulatory element
   3933..4140    +  polyA_signal   bGH poly(A) signal: bovine growth hormone polyadenylation signal
   4169..4309    +  repeat_region  AAV2 ITR: inverted terminal repeat of adeno-associated virus serotype 2 inverted
   4314..4365    -  misc_feature   bom (fragment): basis of mobility region from pBR322
   4384..4839    +  rep_origin     f1 ori (sequence partly withheld): f1 bacteriophage origin of replication; arrow indicates direction of (+) strand synthesis
   4840..4889    -  misc_feature   bom (fragment): basis of mobility region from pBR322
   4991..5026    -  CDS            rop (fragment): Rop protein, which maintains plasmids at low copy number; rop
   5121..5225    +  promoter       AmpR promoter: bla
   5226..6086    +  CDS            AmpR: β-lactamase; bla; confers resistance to ampicillin, carbenicillin, and related antibiotics
   6257..6845    +  rep_origin     ori: high-copy-number ColE1/pMB1/pBR322/pUC origin of replication
