[The description below was written by a language model from this plasmid's Addgene catalogue record and pLannotate feature annotations shown in this document.]
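Description:
pAAV-cytoFLARE1.0/1.1-TF is an adeno-associated virus transfer plasmid (pAAV backbone, about 6.9 kb) that carries the transcription-factor half of the cytoFLARE calcium-recording system for neurons. It is maintained in E. coli through a high-copy ColE1/pUC-type origin with ampicillin selection (AmpR under its own promoter), and it also carries an f1 phage origin. AAV2 inverted terminal repeats flank the expression cassette so that it can be packaged into recombinant AAV. The 3′ ITR is annotated in full, whereas the 5′ ITR is detected only as short fragments in the sequencing-derived record, as often happens with these structured repeats.

Between the ITRs, the human synapsin I promoter drives neuron-specific expression of a single fusion protein, ERT2-MK2-hLOV-TEVcs-FLAG-tTA, followed by WPRE to boost transcript levels and a bGH polyadenylation signal. The ERT2 estrogen-receptor ligand-binding domain sits at the N-terminus. The name "cytoFLARE" suggests it serves as a cytosolic tether for the fusion, though the record does not spell this out. The short segment annotated as a CAMK2A fragment corresponds in position to MK2, presumably a calmodulin-binding peptide. The region the annotation tool labels miniSOG most likely reflects homology to the LOV-type photosensory domain (hLOV), which lies just upstream of the TEV protease cleavage site. A FLAG epitope precedes tTA, annotated as TetR plus the VP16 activation domain.

In FLARE-type designs, high calcium recruits a separately supplied TEV protease component while light uncages the cleavage site, so tTA is released only when both coincide and then activates a tetracycline-responsive reporter. The protease and reporter are not on this plasmid. The stated use is transcriptional reporting of calcium transients in neuronal cultures.
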