Addgene plasmid #234516: pAAV-cytoFLARE1.0/1.1-TF
Purpose: Transcriptional reporter for detecting calcium transients in neuronal cultures (transcription factor)
Depositing lab: Wenjing Wang. Depositing organization: University of Michigan. Publication: An improved FLARE system for recording and manipulating neuronal activity. Zhou G, Li R, Bartolik O, Ma Y, Wan WW, Meng J, Hu Y, Ye B, Wang W. Cell Rep Methods. 2025 Apr 21;5(4):101012. doi: 10.1016/j.crmeth.2025.101012. Epub 2025 Mar 21. PubMed 40120579.
Backbone
  Vector backbone: pAAV
  Vector type: Mammalian Expression, AAV
Growth in bacteria
  Bacterial resistance: Ampicillin, 100 μg/mL
  Growth temperature: 37°C
  Growth strain: NEB Stable
  Copy number: Unknown
Gene/Insert
  Gene/Insert name: ERT2-MK2-hLOV-TEVcs-FLAG-tTA
  Species: H. sapiens (human)
  Cloning method: Gibson Cloning
  Sequencing primers: 5′ gcgaccatctgcgctgcggcgcc; 3′ cacatagcgtaaaaggagcaacatag
Terms and licenses: Academic/Nonprofit Terms; Industry Terms
Depositor comments: Please visit https://doi.org/10.1101/2025.01.13.632875 for bioRxiv preprint.
How to cite: pAAV-cytoFLARE1.0/1.1-TF was a gift from Wenjing Wang (Addgene plasmid # 234516 ; http://n2t.net/addgene:234516 ; RRID:Addgene_234516)
